>Addgene plasmid #200511 | pGP505 | addgene full sequence | sequence record 397566 | Addgene NGS Result
GCCTTCCTGTTTTTGCTCACCCAGAAACGCTGGTGAAAGTAAAAGATGCTGAAGATCAGTTGGGTGCACG
AGTGGGTTACATCGAACTGGATCTCAACAGCGGTAAGATCCTTGAGAGTTTTCGCCCCGAAGAACGTTTT
CCAATGATGAGCACTTTTAAAGTTCTGCTATGTGGCGCGGTATTATCCCGTATTGACGCCGGGCAAGAGC
AACTCGGTCGCCGCATACACTATTCTCAGAATGACTTGGTTGAGTACTCACCAGTCACAGAAAAGCATCT
TACGGATGGCATGACAGTAAGAGAATTATGCAGTGCTGCCATAACCATGAGTGATAACACTGCGGCCAAC
TTACTTCTGACAACGATCGGAGGACCGAAGGAGCTAACCGCTTTTTTGCACAACATGGGGGATCATGTAA
CTCGCCTTGATCGTTGGGAACCGGAGCTGAATGAAGCCATACCAAACGACGAGCGTGACACCACGATGCC
TGTAGCAATGGCAACAACGTTGCGCAAACTATTAACTGGCGAACTACTTACTCTAGCTTCCCGGCAACAA
TTAATAGACTGGATGGAGGCGGATAAAGTTGCAGGACCACTTCTGCGCTCGGCCCTTCCGGCTGGCTGGT
TTATTGCTGATAAATCTGGAGCCGGTGAGCGTGGGTCTCGCGGTATCATTGCAGCACTGGGGCCAGATGG
TAAGCCCTCCCGTATCGTAGTTATCTACACGACGGGGAGTCAGGCAACTATGGATGAACGAAATAGACAG
ATCGCTGAGATAGGTGCCTCACTGATTAAGCATTGGTAACTGTCAGACCAAGTTTACTCATATATACTTT
AGATTGATTTAAAACTTCATTTTTAATTTAAAAGGATCTAGGTGAAGATCCTTTTTGATAATCTCATGAC
CAAAATCCCTTAACGTGAGTTTTCGTTCCACTGAGCGTCAGACCCCGTAGAAAAGATCAAAGGATCTTCT
TGAGATCCTTTTTTTCTGCGCGTAATCTGCTGCTTGCAAACAAAAAAACCACCGCTACCAGCGGTGGTTT
GTTTGCCGGATCAAGAGCTACCAACTCTTTTTCCGAAGGTAACTGGCTTCAGCAGAGCGCAGATACCAAA
TACTGTTCTTCTAGTGTAGCCGTAGTTAGGCCACCACTTCAAGAACTCTGTAGCACCGCCTACATACCTC
GCTCTGCTAATCCTGTTACCAGTGGCTGCTGCCAGTGGCGATAAGTCGTGTCTTACCGGGTTGGACTCAA
GACGATAGTTACCGGATAAGGCGCAGCGGTCGGGCTGAACGGGGGGTTCGTGCACACAGCCCAGCTTGGA
GCGAACGACCTACACCGAACTGAGATACCTACAGCGTGAGCTATGAGAAAGCGCCACGCTTCCCGAAGGG
AGAAAGGCGGACAGGTATCCGGTAAGCGGCAGGGTCGGAACAGGAGAGCGCACGAGGGAGCTTCCAGGGG
GAAACGCCTGGTATCTTTATAGTCCTGTCGGGTTTCGCCACCTCTGACTTGAGCGTCGATTTTTGTGATG
CTCGTCAGGGGGGCGGAGCCTATGGAAAAACGCCAGCAACGCGGCCTTTTTACGGTTCCTGGCCTTTTGC
TGGCCTTTTGCTCACATGTTCTTTCCTGCGTTATCCCCTGATTCTGTGGATAACCGTATTACCGCCTTTG
AGTGAGCTGATACCGCTCGCCGCAGCCGAACGACCGAGCGCAGCGAGTCAGTGAGCGAGGAAGCGGAAGA
GCGCCCAATACGCAAACCGCCTCTCCCCGCGCGTTGGCCGATTCATTAATGCAGCTGGCACGACAGGTTT
CCCGACTGGAAAGCGGGCAGTGAGCGCAACGCAATTAATGTGAGTTAGCTCACTCATTAGGCACCCCAGG
CTTTACACTTTATGCTTCCGGCTCGTATGTTGTGTGGAATTGTGAGCGGATAACAATTTCACACAGGAAA
CAGCTATGACATGATTACGAATTCTTTCGGACTTTTGAAAGTGATGGTGGTGGGGGAAGGATTCGAACCT
TCGAAGTCGATGACGGCAGATTTAGAGTCTGCTCCCTTATCGGGAAGCGGGGCGCATCATATCAAATGAC
GCGCCGCTGTAAAGTGTTACGTTGAGAAAGAATTCTCTTCAACCAACCCGTTTCACTTGTCGCTGTAAAA
GCAACATTAGTGTTTGCTACTTGCGACTTCTATAGCGGCTGTGCGACCGAAAACGAGGGAGCGGCCGTTC
GGGTGTGACCGTTAGTGGGCCGGTCGCTCTGAAGTCGCTTCTTTGGTCGCTGAGAGCTCCACCATTATCA
AGGACATGCGCTAAACTGCTATCTACTCGCGAGGTACACAGGTGCTTTGACCGCGCCTGTGTCCCCGCGC
AGTGCCCCGCGCGTTTCAGTCGCGCACTCCCTAGTCCGACTCTTGCCCAGCGCCCCCTCTTCCCGGCCAC
AGTCGAGGTAAACTCCTCTCGCAGCCCGACTTACAGCCAAGGGCTCCCATTCGCGGTCTGCCATCTGGCC
GCCCAACTGCTGTTGCGGCCTGGCCGCCCTGGGGCACTAGCAGCTCTCCATGGTCCTTGCGGCCCTGGCT
CGACTGGTCGCCCCTGGGAGTCTAAGCCCCCTTGTTGCCCCACGCCGTGCCAGCCCATGGCAGCACCTGC
CCTTGCCTGCCCTGCTGCACAAAGTGATGGACACAATGCAAGTCGCTTGCTTAATTTACAACTGTGCGGC
AGGGGGTGTCTATATGTAGCTTTACCTGCACCTCCTGCACCTTCGCCGGTTGGCACCGATGGCGTGCTGC
CATACACAGGTCGCACTCTCACGCGCCAAAACCCCCTTATGATTATGTATCGCATTGCATCAAACAAGCT
CTCACCAAAACGGGCTAACGCCCCGGCCCTCTGCTTCATGCATGGCACCCACCCTCCTGACCAACCCACG
CCCTAACGTGGGTTCAGCCCACGGAGGGTCGTACTTCTCCCCACGCGCTAAACGCTGTCAGGCACTTTCC
TGACATAATATAATAACCGCATGGAAAGCCTCCCTATGTCACATGAAATGCTGCGTCATCAATACATCAT
CTCAACGGCGGTGCCTGACTCCAAAACTAGCACGTGCACACACTCTCTCGGGCACTCTGCTGTGCCACTA
CTGCTATCCCCTGCTGCAGTCAATCAGTAATATCCTTGCCATGCTTCCTGCCGTTTGCAGGCTTGCACAA
CTCATTTGCCCACTGGGAAACTGACCTACACATTCTATCTTTTAACTGCCTACTGTTGCCAAACTCGTTT
GTCCCCTCAGCGCAGGTTTTAAACTGCCAACGCGTCCCAGTGCGCCGCAGCCAAGCCGGGCGCACTCTGT
CTGACCCTGCGGTCCTGCCTAGCTCTCACACACAACCACACAGACGCACACTTCCGTCGTCAAACTGCAC
AAAAGGCCGCTGCGGCCGTGGCCTGTGCCAGCCCTTATCCGGCTCACACACGCTCCCACGACCGCTGCCC
CTGCCCCTGCCCTGGCATCCGCCCAGATGCCTGGATTCGGATCCAATCCTGCTGGTCGCATGATCCAACC
GTGGCCACAATCTCTAGCGATCTAGAACTGGATCTGGCGGTCCTTGCTGTAGCCCATGGCCTCCAGGAAC
GGCACGCAGCAGTGCTCGATCATGCCGTGCGGCCCGCACATGAGGCTGAGGCAGTCCTCGCCCGTGCTGG
CGAAGAGGTGCTCCGTGAACATGTCCTTGCTCACACGCCCCACGTCGTACTTCCAGGTCGCCGCGTCCTT
GGGCTGTGACACCGTGTACCTGAGGATGGCGGGAGGGGGTGGGGGAGGGGTTCGGTGTTGGTTGGTTCGT
TGACGGTTGGCTCAGGCTGGGACGGAAGGCGAAGCCAAAGCTGCGGCTGCGCGCGCCGTACGTGTGGCCC
CCGGGTGCGCCGCTCACCACAGCCGGAAGCGCTCGGGGTGGTTGTTTGCGAGCTCGTCCAGCTCCTCGCG
CAGCAGAATGTCGTCCTCGTGTGTGTTGGCGAACAGCAGCGCCAGCCTGCAGGTGGGAAGGGGGTTGTGG
GGTGTGTGTGTTGGTGTGTTGGTGTCAGAGTGGGTGTGCGTGATGGATGATGGACACAGGTGTGGGCGCG
GGTGTATGTGCCGGGGACGTGCGTGTGGCCCTTTAGTCCCTGGCTGTAGCCATGCCCATCCACTGCCTTG
CTATGCTATGGCACTGTGATACGGCGGCAGCAAAGCGTGTCATCAGTCAGCTAACAGCCAACGGCAATGA
GGCCGCTTCCTCTCCCGCTTCCCCCCGCCGCCGCCGCTGCTCACTTGGTGTTGTCCTCGGGGTCGCGCAG
TGCGGCCTTGATGACCGCGTAGCAGGGCGTGATGCCCGTGCCGCCCGCAACAAACGACATGTGACTGGCG
TGCTTGGTCACCTGCAGGGAGGTAGGGGTGTGTGTGTGTTAGCTATCTAGCGTGTGTGACAATGTGCCGT
AAGAAGCTCACCACAATGTGTGTGCATTTAAATGTGCTTGTGTGGTAGGCTTACTCATTCTCGCGGCTAC
AGGACCGCCCGTTCCTGTTGCGCGCACCTTGCCGTTGAGCGTGTAGCTTCCGCGGCCGTTGTACACGAAG
TGCCCCAGCGGCCCCTTGAACTCCAGGCAGTCGCCGATGGCGAGCGAGTCGAAATGCTGGCTCATCTTGC
CGCCCTCGGGGTAGGACGCGTGCTCGCCCTTAAAGTACACCTGTGGGGGGGGGGGGGGSGGGGTGTGTGG
GGTCAGGTGGGGATTGTGGGGTGTGGGGCATGGCGCGGTCAGGGGGCACACACGGTACAAAAGATGAATG
ACGCACCAGAAAACACCTACACACACATGCACACACGTCCCCACCCCCACACACAGGCGCACACACGTCC
CTCACACATACACACACACACATACACGCACCTTGATGAGCATGTCCAGCCGGCCCTTCTCCTCGTCCCC
GCTGATGGGCGTGTAGGCGCGCATCACGTTCTCGCCGCCCACCTGCGCGTACACGAACACGTGCTTGCCC
ACCGGCAGGCCTGCGCATCGGGGGAGGGGAGGGGGTGGGAGGTGCAGTGAGTGGTGGCCAGTGAGTGGTG
CCGCGGACGCGCAACCGACACGAAGTCAGCCCGCTCCTTCCCCTTCTGCTGGCTGCTCTTGTTCTTGCCC
CCTTCCCCCACACAAATCAAGGCACACACTCAGCAGGGCAGCCAAGACGTGCGTACTACCGTATCATTAG
TATCATAACGCGCGCGACACCACCCACCGATGCGGTGCTCCGGCGAGGGCAGGCCGAACCGGAATATGCG
CGTGTTGCGGTTGAGCTCAATCCGCTCCACCAGCGGTAGCTTCACCTTGGCGCGACCCGTCAGCACAACC
AGAGGGTCGGCGGGCGGCGCCGCCGCCGCGGTGCCGTTGGCAGTTGCCGTGCCGTTGCCGTTGGCGGTTG
CCGTGCCGTTGGCGGTTGCTGGTTTTGATGCCACGAGGTCACCGATGTAGTACTGGGCCAGCATGGCCTT
GGCTTTGGAGCTGTGTGTGGGGGATGTGGGGGCGCAGGTGGGGAGATGGGGTGAGATGGGATGGGGACGG
TGGTGTGCGTGGTGTGTATGGGACGGTGGGTTGGATGCCACGCCATGCGCGGACCCCTTATACACGCCTG
CCGCTGATCCTAGCCCCGCAAAACGTCCCCTCTCTCGTACACGCCCCCAAAACACCAATCACACACGCAC
AAAACACATGCACACACACGTTCTCGCCCCCTACCCACCTGTGGATGGCGTTGAACTCGTCTGTGGCGTC
CGCGCCCGCAGTGATCAGGATGGACTCGGCGCCACCCGGGTGGTCATTCAGGTAGGGCGTGGCGTCGTAC
ACCTGGAGAGGGAGCGGAGGGCGGGGAGGGGGGGGGGTGAAAGGGGTTAGAAAGCTGGGGTCCAGGGTGG
TTCAGGGTTTCGTGTGCACGTCAGCACGGGTTGGGGTGCAGCTGCTGGGCACGCACGTACCCACAACCAC
GCCTCTCGCCCTTCCTACAACCTCAACCACAAACCCCTAGCCCCAGACCAGCCACCAGACCAGCCACCAC
GCCATCCGCTCTCCTCACCCGGCCCTCGTGCACGAACCAGCAGCTCTCCTCGCTCGCGTGCTCCGCCACC
TCCTCCAGCGTGTACTGCTTGGGGCCGCCATTCGCCAGCAGCGCCGCCGGAGGCGGCGGCGGCGGTGCCG
CCGCCGCGCCTCCGCCGTCGCGCGCCGCCGCCACGGCCTGCGCCACCAGGTTGTCCTCCTCGCGCCAGCC
CATGTTGCCCTTGTCGCCCAGCTCCACGGGGGCCGGGTGCTGGAAGCGCAGGCCCATGACGCCCGTGGCT
GGGTCCACCTCCGGGTGGATCTTGATGCTGCGCGTGTTACGTGGGGGACATTCATGATTAGTTTAGTGGG
ATGGGGTGGGGAGGGGCGGGCCGACGTGTGGAACCAGGGCTGTCACGCAGGTGTTCGGGGAAATGCGATG
AGCGGCGCTGCGATGCTGAACATTGCACAAAAGGGCGCCTCTCGCCGCCTCCCTCATCGCCGCCTCCCCC
CCTTCCACACACGCACACACACACGCTCACCGGAAGTAGCAGTTGTTCATCATGCCCATCAGGTTCCAGG
TGATCACCGCCGGCTGCGTGTTCATGGTCTCATCCCAGGCGCGGCACAGCACCTCCTTGGCGGACAGGAA
GTCAAACGTGTTCACCTGTGTTTTTTTGGGGGGGGGGGCAGAGCGAAGCAGTGGGTCCGTGGGGCTGGAG
GGACGCAAAGGCCCATCCCGCCATCCCAACCGACATCGCCCATTTCGCCCACAGGCGCCCACTCCTCCTC
GCTCCGGCGCCTCACCTCCAGCGTCCAGTGCACCCAGCACCAGTGCTTGCCGTACTCGTTGGGCTCCTCG
AAGCGCTGGATGTCGCCCAGGCGCCAGGTCTTGCCGTCGTCCAGCGAGACCTCGCAGCGGATGATCTTGC
GGCCGCCGCCTGCACATGATGAGGATGACGACACAGACCAACGCCAGCAAATAACTTAAATATACTTCGT
CATCCTCATCTTCAGTCCTGCCGTTACTTAACTAGCCGCTCACACGTGTCCCGTTCCACACGTCCTAAAT
CGCATGTACGGTATGATGCCTGCCAGTGCCACGACCAAACGGCCCGAAACCAACGACGTTGGCTCTCTCA
CTCGCTCGCTAGGCAGCTCGCTGCCCCCGCTTGCTGTCATTATCGCTGTTGTTGCTGCTCACCGGCGTAG
GCGTAACCCTTGATGGTGTAGGGCCGGTTGGCGTCCAGCGGGACCAGCTCGTCGTGCCAGGGCCGAGCCA
TCGCGCTGTTGATGTTGAGGTCGTTGATGATGAACTCGGGCTTGTACCACCAGCCTGCGCGCGTGTACAC
GGCGAGTTTCAGGACGGGGACTTCGGAACGGGGATGACACGGGTTCGAATGATGGCGGTCACATGCACAC
ACACAAGATTTCTGCGGAAATCTTTCCCTGTTTCCTACCCTGTGCTCTCCAATACACACACGCCACGGTC
CTCCCCCCCGCGCTCACCCTCCTTCTTGGCCAGCTCCTCGTCCACGTGGCTGGGCAGCACGCGGTTGTCC
ATGAAGTGGTAGAAGTTCTGTGTGTGTAGGGGTGTGTGTTTTGGGGGGGGGATGGAGAGGGAGTGGCGGC
ACAGGTTACAAGGGTATCGTGGTAGGGCCGAAGCGTGTAAGCATAGTTACGCCCCACAAGCTTTGATGCC
AGGCTGGGAGCTACATGCCAGCCCATCGGCCTGAATCAATTCGCCCGCACACACCCAGACAACTACATAC
ACACACGTTGTGCTCGCTGGCTTGATGGCTTCGCATTGTTAGCCTTAAAAGCATTCTCGAAACCCACACG
CCCACGCACCTGCGACTCCGTGTCCATGACGGTGATCTCGCTCAGCCACTTGACCATGCGGCCGCCGATG
AAGCCCGGGATGATGATGCGCACCGGGAAGCCGTGGTCGGGCGTCAGCCACCTGCGCAGGCAGCAGGCAG
CAGGCGGGGAGGGGCGGGGAGGAGCGGGGAGGGAGGGAGGGAGGGGGTGAGGAAGCTGAGCAGCACGGCA
CGACGGCTATTCTGTGCGGCAATCTTGCGCATCCGTCGCCATCGCCATTCGGACGAGCTCCAGGCCTCCG
ACCCGTGCGACCCAGTGCCCAGCCTAGCGCCAACCTCCCGCTGCCCTCCCCGCGCCCCCGCCCCCCGACA
CACGCGCACACAAACACACACAGCCTAGTGTTTGCCTTGTGCGCTCGAACACACACGCACACGCACAGCC
TATTCTTTGCCTTTCGCTCTTTCACACACGCACACACAGAGACACACACACACACACACACACACACACA
CACACATACGCACACGCACACACCTGTGGTTCTGCTTGTATGCGATGATAACGTCCGAGGCGGGGTCCAT
GGCCTTGGCGTACGTCAGAGAGGTGCCGTACGAGCCGTCCTCGCCACGTGGCAGCTCGCCCTTGGGGCCG
CGGAAGCACACGAAGCGGGCGCCCTCGGCCGGCGTCTGCAGCAGCAGGCGTGGGAATGGGGAGAAGCAAG
GCGGGTGGCGGGGATCAGGGAAATGTGCTTGCGTTCCCACACAGGCATACATGCACTCACACCACGCCAC
ATCAAGCCCCTGTCTTGCAATTCCTCGCCCCCGCCATCACCACCACACGCGCTCTGCTTCCCTCCTCCCC
TCCTTCCTTCCCTCCCATCCCTCCCTGCCATCCCTCCCCATCCCTCGTCCCTCTCTCGTTCCCCCCTCTT
CCCACGGTTATACGCGGAGCTCGCGCTGCATTTCTGGGTTGGGTGACGACTCCTTGACTCTTGGGACTTA
TTGGGCTCGGGCACATCACCCATTCACCCCCCCACTGGTTTGGTTTAGTTTGGGCTGGTATTTACAACCC
CCTGTCAGCTATACACACACACACACACACACCTTGATGCCGGCGTGCTGCAACAGGTCGCGCAGCCGCA
CGCCCGTCCAGTAGGTGGTGCTGGTGGCACAAGGGCCCCAGTTGAAGCCAATGCTCTTCTTCAGCATGTT
CTCCTCCTTGCGGCGGTTGCCAGCGCACACCAGCGTCACCGGGAAGGTGACGGAGGGCAGCGCCACCAGC
TCGTCCATGGTCAAAGTCAACGGCTTGTTGACCAGGCCGTTGATCTCGATGCGGTGCTCATCCCAGCGGA
TGCGCGGCGCGGCGCCGTGGTTGCGCACGAAGTGTACGGCCGGCGGCGTGATGAAACCGTACTGTTGGTT
TGTGTAGGGTTGGTTGGTTTGGGGGATTGGAGGGGAAGAGGAGAGCGGGAGATGGTCAGTGAGGACGAGG
CTGTAGCTGGACTGTGGGTTGACGCGTCTCCACGTACGCCCAGCCTGCCGTCACCCGTTAACCCCGCCCC
TCGCCCCAGGCCCCAGGCCTCAAACCCGTGCCACCCCCACCCCACGCCCAACCACCGCCGCATAATTCTC
CCTAAATTATCAACCCAGCCAGCTTCGAGCCATGGCTGTCAGTTCCCTCCTCTGCTCTTTGTTCACTAAC
CTAACCTCAAGCTCGCCTCCCCCCTGCAAATCCCCCTCACCTGCATGAGCACGGACATGGGCGGCTCGCA
GTTGAGCGGGTGCCGGCCGGTGAGGCGCAGGATGCGGGGGTCGCGCCGCACCCAGTTGTCGGGCGTGTCC
TGGTCGCGCTTGTCCACAGCTGAGGGAAGAACGTGCTGCGACCAGTCGGCATCCTCGGGCGAGAGCGGAG
GCTCATACGGAGCGCCGAGCTCGACCGCTTGCGATACGATAGCGTCGGGCGCCTGCACCTTGCCGCTGGG
CACGAGTGCCACGGGCTGCTCGGCAACGGTCATACTGGCAGGATTCGGCTGAGGGTCGTAAAGCTAATCA
AGTGAAGCTTCGTGTATGGCTTTGGCTACAAAGCAGCCCTTGGCCAACAATGCAAACGCAGACGGACTCT
CGAGCCCGGCTGTATTAGTGTGGCCTTTGCTTTCAACGCTGTGCTATATAGCGACAAGTGAAGTGGAGCA
CCAAGCAGGAGGCGCCACGAAGAGAGACGCAAGTTCAACGTGGTTATCGACCTAACTATTGCTGCACACG
TGCACGGTCGCACAAGACTATCGATTGGTCGGTTCCTGTATCGTCTTGCTTGCGACCCGAAGCCCTAATG
CGCGCACAAGAGCCCGGGGCCGGGAGCGCCCCCCGACAAAAGTTCGTACGGCGGGGTCGTTTGAACCCTT
CCCTTGAACCTTCAAGCCACAATGCAGCGTCCTATGGAAGCGAATGCATTTTCATGCGCCTCGGTCTCCA
GCTCAGAATAGCGCGAGAGGCGGACGCCCCAAACAACCCGGGGCCATCGAGCTCCAAGTCGCGCGGGGTC
ACTCGCACCCTACCATATAGTCCAACGCTTCCCAAGGGCTGACCCCCCGTTGCGCCGAACAGCGCTGAGC
AATATAGCCGGTGCTTATTGCACAGGGCAGCGAGACATTTCTGGCGCGCGGCCGCTTTTCTAGCCACCCC
TCCAGGGTGTCTGAAGGAACGCCCCTCCCACCCACCCACCCCCCACCCTGAGCCCCGTCCACTATCGCGT
ACATGCTCGATAAGGGAAACTCATAGATTACCCGGACGGGGATGTGAGGGCGCCGCGTCAGGACTTTTGG
CATGAGGCATCAGAGGCAGCAGAGGAGCGGGGGCTGGCGGGGCACCTGTACATGTACCCATTCACTGTGA
TTCGTGGGCCGGGATTCTAGCCACCACACTCGGGACAATGCTTCTAATGCTTCTCACCACCGTCTGCTCT
AGCTTGTACCTGGAATTATACGTACCGTTACCCAGCCATACAGAGCCCACGCCCTCGACGTCTCGCCTCG
AGCCTGATGCCCCTTCAACCGCAAGCCTGGCGTGCATATCTAGAGTCGACCTGCAGGCATGCAAGCTTGG
CACTGGCCGTCGTTTTACAACGTCGTGACTGGGAAAACCCTGGCGTTACCCAACTTAATCGCCTTGCAGC
ACATCCCCCTTTCGCCAGCTGGCGTAATAGCGAAGAGGCCCGCACCGATCGCCCTTCCCAACAGTTGCGC
AGCCTGAATGGCGAATGGCGCCTGATGCGGTATTTTCTCCTTACGCATCTGTGCGGTATTTCACACCGCA
TA
[142 nt withheld, positions 11203-11344]
C
[141 nt withheld, positions 11346-11486]
CCTTTGACGTTGGAGTCCACGTTCTTT
[37 nt withheld, positions 11514-11550]
ACCCTATCTCGGGCTATTCTTTTGATTTATAAGGGATTTTGCCGATTTCGGCCTATTGGTTAAAAAATGA
GCTGATTTAACAAAAATTTAACGCGAATTTTAACAAAATATTAACGTTTACAATTTTATGGTGCACTCTC
AGTACAATCTGCTCTGATGCCGCATAGTTAAGCCAGCCCCGACACCCGCCAACACCCGCTGACGCGCCCT
GACGGGCTTGTCTGCTCCCGGCATCCGCTTACAGACAAGCTGTGACCGTCTCCGGGAGCTGCATGTGTCA
GAGGTTTTCACCGTCATCACCGAAACGCGCGAGACGAAAGGGCCTCGTGATACGCCTATTTTTATAGGTT
AATGTCATGATAATAATGGTTTCTTAGACGTCAGGTGGCACTTTTCGGGGAAATGTGCGCGGAACCCCTA
TTTGTTTATTTTTCTAAATACATTCAAATATGTATCCGCTCATGAGACAATAACCCTGATAAATGCTTCA
ATAATATTGAAAAAGGAAGAGTATGAGTATTCAACATTTCCGTGTCGCCCTTATTCCCTTTTTTGCGGCA
TTTT
Features (pLannotate 1.2.2; 26 found; start..end, strand, type, name):
    980..1568    +  rep_origin     ori: high-copy-number ColE1/pMB1/pBR322/pUC origin of replication
   1751..1843    +  CDS            lacI (fragment): lac repressor; lacI; The lac repressor binds to the lac operator to inhibit transcription in E. coli. This inhibition can be relieved by adding lactose or isopropyl-β-D-thiogalactopyranoside (IPTG).
   1856..1877    +  protein_bind   CAP binding site: CAP binding activates transcription in the presence of cAMP. E. coli catabolite activator protein
   1892..1922    +  promoter       lac promoter: promoter for the E. coli lac operon
   1926..1948    +  protein_bind   lac operator (fragment): The lac repressor binds to the lac operator to inhibit transcription in E. coli. This inhibition can be relieved by adding lactose or isopropyl-β-D-thiogalactopyranoside (IPTG). lac repressor encoded by lacI
   1985..2068    -  tRNA           supF (fragment): E. coli amber-suppressor tyrosine tRNA
   3943..4056    -  CDS            MCR1 (fragment): MCR1_CHAGB - Protein inferred from homology: Swiss-Prot protein existence level 3. May mediate the reduction of outer membrane cytochrome b5. From Chaetomium globosum (strain ATCC 6205 / CBS 148.51 / DSM 1962 / NBRC 6347 / NRRL 1970) (Soil fungus).
   4317..4415    -  CDS            NIA (fragment): NIA_LOTTE - Experimental evidence at transcript level: Swiss-Prot protein existence level 2. Nitrate reductase is a key enzyme involved in the first step of nitrate assimilation in plants, fungi and bacteria. From Lotus tetragonolobus (Winged pea) (Tetragonolobus purpureus).
   4929..5063    -  CDS            NAR (fragment): NIA2_MAIZE - Experimental evidence at transcript level: Swiss-Prot protein existence level 2. Nitrate reductase is a key enzyme involved in the first step of nitrate assimilation in plants, fungi and bacteria. From Zea mays (Maize).
   5276..5545    -  CDS            NITA (fragment): NIA_VOLCA - Experimental evidence at transcript level: Swiss-Prot protein existence level 2. Nitrate reductase is a key enzyme involved in the first step of nitrate assimilation in plants, fungi and bacteria. From Volvox carteri (Green alga).
   5793..5885    -  CDS            CYB5_PHATC (fragment): Experimental evidence at protein level: Swiss-Prot protein existence level 1. Hemoprotein that functions as an electron carrier for membrane bound monoxygenases involved in sterol biosynthesis. From Phaeodactylum tricornutum (strain CCAP 1055/1).
   6106..6735    -  CDS            NITA (fragment): NIA_VOLCA - Experimental evidence at transcript level: Swiss-Prot protein existence level 2. Nitrate reductase is a key enzyme involved in the first step of nitrate assimilation in plants, fungi and bacteria. From Volvox carteri (Green alga).
   6873..7010    -  CDS            NIA_CHLVU (fragment): Experimental evidence at transcript level: Swiss-Prot protein existence level 2. Nitrate reductase is a key enzyme involved in the first step of nitrate assimilation in plants, fungi and bacteria. From Chlorella vulgaris (Green alga).
   7271..7402    -  CDS            NIA1_MAIZE (fragment): Experimental evidence at protein level: Swiss-Prot protein existence level 1. Nitrate reductase is a key enzyme involved in the first step of nitrate assimilation in plants, fungi and bacteria. From Zea mays (Maize).
   7576..7677    -  CDS            NIA_CHLVU (fragment): Experimental evidence at transcript level: Swiss-Prot protein existence level 2. Nitrate reductase is a key enzyme involved in the first step of nitrate assimilation in plants, fungi and bacteria. From Chlorella vulgaris (Green alga).
   7863..8030    -  CDS            NIA2 (fragment): NIA2_ARATH - Also known as CHL3. Experimental evidence at protein level: Swiss-Prot protein existence level 1. Nitrate reductase is a key enzyme involved in the first step of nitrate assimilation in plants, fungi and bacteria. From Arabidopsis thaliana (Mouse-ear cress).
   8993..9373    -  CDS            NIA_ULVPR (fragment): Experimental evidence at protein level: Swiss-Prot protein existence level 1. Nitrate reductase is a key enzyme involved in the first step of nitrate assimilation in plants, fungi and bacteria. From Ulva prolifera (Green seaweed) (Enteromorpha prolifera).
   9631..9903    -  CDS            NITA (fragment): NIA_VOLCA - Experimental evidence at transcript level: Swiss-Prot protein existence level 2. Nitrate reductase is a key enzyme involved in the first step of nitrate assimilation in plants, fungi and bacteria. From Volvox carteri (Green alga).
  10959..10988   +  misc_feature   MCS (fragment): pUC18/19 multiple cloning site
  10991..11145   +  CDS            lacZα (fragment): LacZα fragment of β-galactosidase; lacZ fragment
  11151..11202   -  misc_feature   bom (fragment): basis of mobility region from pBR322
  11221..11601   +  rep_origin     M13 ori (sequence partly withheld): M13 bacteriophage origin of replication; arrow indicates direction of (+) strand synthesis
  11677..11726   -  misc_feature   bom (fragment): basis of mobility region from pBR322
  11828..11863   -  CDS            rop (fragment): Rop protein, which maintains plasmids at low copy number; rop
  11958..12062   +  promoter       AmpR promoter: bla
  12063..809     +  CDS            AmpR (across the origin): β-lactamase; bla; confers resistance to ampicillin, carbenicillin, and related antibiotics
