[The description below was written by a language model from this plasmid's Addgene catalogue record and pLannotate feature annotations shown in this document.]
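Description:
pGP505 is a 12.1 kb insertional mutagenesis vector for the green alga Chlamydomonas reinhardtii, built on the pMN24 backbone and carrying the Chlamydomonas NIT1 gene, which encodes nitrate reductase. In E. coli it is a high-copy plasmid maintained through a ColE1/pUC-type origin and selected with ampicillin via the β-lactamase gene and its native promoter. The backbone also retains pUC-style remnants: a lac promoter/operator region with a CAP binding site, partial lacZα and multiple cloning site sequences, small lacI, bom and rop fragments, and an M13 phage origin that could allow single-stranded DNA production. A partial supF amber-suppressor tRNA is also annotated next to the lac region. The record does not explain its role.

The payload appears in the feature table as a long series of minus-strand fragments spanning roughly 6 kb. Each matches a nitrate reductase, or a related cytochrome b5 or reductase domain, from other algae, plants and fungi, including Volvox, Chlorella, Ulva, maize and Arabidopsis. This broken pattern is what would be expected from a genomic, intron-containing NIT1 clone detected exon by exon through homology. No separate promoter is annotated, so expression presumably relies on flanking genomic sequence, though the record does not say so.

NIT1 serves as a nutritional selection marker, since nitrate reductase is needed to use nitrate as a nitrogen source and so lets nit1 mutant recipients grow on it. Integration of the transforming DNA into the nuclear genome can then disrupt host genes, giving tagged mutants. The associated publication concerns mutational analysis of the phototransduction pathway. Cloning sites and any mutation in the insert are recorded as unknown.
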