Addgene plasmid #200511: pGP505
Purpose: insertional mutagenesis vector
Depositing lab: Gregory Pazour. Depositing organization: University of Massachusetts, Worcester. Publication: Mutational analysis of the phototransduction pathway of Chlamydomonas reinhardtii. Pazour GJ, Sineshchekov OA, Witman GB. J Cell Biol. 1995 Oct;131(2):427-40. doi: 10.1083/jcb.131.2.427. PubMed 7593169.
Backbone
  Vector backbone: pMN24
  Vector type: insertional mutagenesis vector
Growth in bacteria
  Bacterial resistance: Ampicillin, 100 μg/mL
  Growth temperature: 37°C
  Growth strain: DH5alpha
  Copy number: High Copy
Gene/Insert
  Gene/Insert name: NIT1
  Species: Chlamydomonas reinhardtii
  Mutation: unknown
  Cloning method: Restriction Enzyme; 5′ cloning site Unknown (unknown if destroyed); 3′ cloning site Unknown (unknown if destroyed)
Terms and licenses: Academic/Nonprofit Terms; Industry Terms: Not Available to Industry
How to cite: pGP505 was a gift from Gregory Pazour (Addgene plasmid # 200511 ; http://n2t.net/addgene:200511 ; RRID:Addgene_200511)
